>Addgene plasmid #201974 | pegRNA_HEK4_20-7 | addgene full sequence | sequence record 395198 | Addgene NGS Result
GTGGCACTTTTCGGGGAAATGTGCGCGGAACCCCTATTTGTTTATTTTTCTAAATACATTCAAATATGTA
TCCGCTCATGAGACAATAACCCTGATAAATGCTTCAATAATATTGAAAAAGGAAGAGTATGAGTATTCAA
CATTTCCGTGTCGCCCTTATTCCCTTTTTTGCGGCATTTTGCCTTCCTGTTTTTGCTCACCCAGAAACGC
TGGTGAAAGTAAAAGATGCTGAAGATCAGTTGGGTGCACGAGTGGGTTACATCGAACTGGATCTCAACAG
CGGTAAGATCCTTGAGAGTTTTCGCCCCGAAGAACGTTTTCCAATGATGAGCACTTTTAAAGTTCTGCTA
TGTGGCGCGGTATTATCCCGTATTGACGCCGGGCAAGAGCAACTCGGTCGCCGCATACACTATTCTCAGA
ATGACTTGGTTGAGTACTCACCAGTCACAGAAAAGCATCTTACGGATGGCATGACAGTAAGAGAATTATG
CAGTGCTGCCATAACCATGAGTGATAACACTGCGGCCAACTTACTTCTGACAACGATCGGAGGACCGAAG
GAGCTAACCGCTTTTTTGCACAACATGGGGGATCATGTAACTCGCCTTGATCGTTGGGAACCGGAGCTGA
ATGAAGCCATACCAAACGACGAGCGTGACACCACGATGCCTGTAGCAATGGCAACAACGTTGCGCAAACT
ATTAACTGGCGAACTACTTACTCTAGCTTCCCGGCAACAATTAATAGACTGGATGGAGGCGGATAAAGTT
GCAGGACCACTTCTGCGCTCGGCCCTTCCGGCTGGCTGGTTTATTGCTGATAAATCTGGAGCCGGTGAGC
GTGGGTCTCGCGGTATCATTGCAGCACTGGGGCCAGATGGTAAGCCCTCCCGTATCGTAGTTATCTACAC
GACGGGGAGTCAGGCAACTATGGATGAACGAAATAGACAGATCGCTGAGATAGGTGCCTCACTGATTAAG
CATTGGTAACTGTCAGACCAAGTTTACTCATATATACTTTAGATTGATTTAAAACTTCATTTTTAATTTA
AAAGGATCTAGGTGAAGATCCTTTTTGATAATCTCATGACCAAAATCCCTTAACGTGAGTTTTCGTTCCA
CTGAGCGTCAGACCCCGTAGAAAAGATCAAAGGATCTTCTTGAGATCCTTTTTTTCTGCGCGTAATCTGC
TGCTTGCAAACAAAAAAACCACCGCTACCAGCGGTGGTTTGTTTGCCGGATCAAGAGCTACCAACTCTTT
TTCCGAAGGTAACTGGCTTCAGCAGAGCGCAGATACCAAATACTGTTCTTCTAGTGTAGCCGTAGTTAGG
CCACCACTTCAAGAACTCTGTAGCACCGCCTACATACCTCGCTCTGCTAATCCTGTTACCAGTGGCTGCT
GCCAGTGGCGATAAGTCGTGTCTTACCGGGTTGGACTCAAGACGATAGTTACCGGATAAGGCGCAGCGGT
CGGGCTGAACGGGGGGTTCGTGCACACAGCCCAGCTTGGAGCGAACGACCTACACCGAACTGAGATACCT
ACAGCGTGAGCTATGAGAAAGCGCCACGCTTCCCGAAGGGAGAAAGGCGGACAGGTATCCGGTAAGCGGC
AGGGTCGGAACAGGAGAGCGCACGAGGGAGCTTCCAGGGGGAAACGCCTGGTATCTTTATAGTCCTGTCG
GGTTTCGCCACCTCTGACTTGAGCGTCGATTTTTGTGATGCTCGTCAGGGGGGCGGAGCCTATGGAAAAA
CGCCAGCAACGCGGCCTTTTTACGGTTCCTGGCCTTTTGCTGGCCTTTTGCTCACATGTTCTTTCCTGCG
TTATCCCCTGATTCTGTGGATAACCGTATTACCGCCTTTGAGTGAGCTGATACCGCTCGCCGCAGCCGAA
CGACCGAGCGCAGCGAGTCAGTGAGCGAGGAAGCGGAAGAGCGCCCAATACGCAAACCGCCTCTCCCCGC
GCGTTGGCCGATTCATTAATGCAGCTGGCACGACAGGTTTCCCGACTGGAAAGCGGGCAGTGAGCGCAAC
GCAATTAATGTGAGTTAGCTCACTCATTAGGCACCCCAGGCTTTACACTTTATGCTTCCGGCTCGTATGT
TGTGTGGAATTGTGAGCGGATAACAATTTCACACAGGAAACAGCTATGACCATGATTACGCCAAGCGCGC
AATTAACCCTCACTAAAGGGAACAAAAGCTGGAGCTCCACCGCGGTGGCGGCCGCCCCCTTCACCGAGGG
CCTATTTCCCATGATTCCTTCATATTTGCATATACGATACAAGGCTGTTAGAGAGATAATTGGAATTAAT
TTGACTGTAAACACAAAGATATTAGTACAAAATACGTGACGTAGAAAGTAATAATTTCTTGGGTAGTTTG
CAGTTTTAAAATTATGTTTTAAAATGGACTATCATATGCTTACCGTAACTTGAAAGTATTTCGATTTCTT
GGCTTTATATATCTTGTGGAAAGGACGAAACACCGGCACTGCGGCTGGAGGTGGGTTTTAGAGCTAGAAA
TAGCAAGTTAAAATAAGGCTAGTCCGTTATCAACTTGAAAAAGTGGGACCGAGTCGGTCCACCCCCAGAG
TCGTGACAGCGGACAACCCTCCAGCCTTTTTTGAATTCGATATCAAGCTTATCGATACCGTCGACCTCGA
GGGGGGGCCCGGTACCCAATTCGCCCTATAGTGAGTCGTATTACGCGCGCTCACTGGCCGTCGTTTTACA
ACGTCGTGACTGGGAAAACCCTGGCGTTACCCAACTTAATCGCCTTGCAGCACATCCCCCTTTCGCCAGC
TGGCGTAATAGCGAAGAGGCCCGCACCGATCGCCCTTCCCAACAGTTGCGCAGCCTGAATGGCGAATGGG
[124 nt withheld, positions 2871-2994]
C
[91 nt withheld, positions 2996-3086]
A
[49 nt withheld, positions 3088-3136]
CCTTTGACGTTGGAGTCCACGTTCTTT
[37 nt withheld, positions 3164-3200]
ACCCTATCTCGGTCTATTCTTTTGATTTATAAGGGATTTTGCCGATTTCGGCCTATTGGTTAAAAAATGA
GCTGATTTAACAAAAATTTAACGCGAATTTTAACAAAATATTAACGCTTACAATTTAG
Features (pLannotate 1.2.2; 15 found; start..end, strand, type, name):
     24..128     +  promoter       AmpR promoter: bla
    129..989     +  CDS            AmpR: β-lactamase; bla; confers resistance to ampicillin, carbenicillin, and related antibiotics
   1160..1748    +  rep_origin     ori: high-copy-number ColE1/pMB1/pBR322/pUC origin of replication
   1931..2023    +  CDS            lacI (fragment): lac repressor; lacI; The lac repressor binds to the lac operator to inhibit transcription in E. coli. This inhibition can be relieved by adding lactose or isopropyl-β-D-thiogalactopyranoside (IPTG).
   2036..2057    +  protein_bind   CAP binding site: CAP binding activates transcription in the presence of cAMP. E. coli catabolite activator protein
   2072..2102    +  promoter       lac promoter: promoter for the E. coli lac operon
   2110..2126    +  protein_bind   lac operator: The lac repressor binds to the lac operator to inhibit transcription in E. coli. This inhibition can be relieved by adding lactose or isopropyl-β-D-thiogalactopyranoside (IPTG). lac repressor encoded by lacI
   2171..2189    +  promoter       T3 promoter: promoter for bacteriophage T3 RNA polymerase
   2202..2225    +  misc_feature   MCS (fragment): pBluescript multiple cloning site
   2236..2476    +  promoter       U6 promoter: RNA polymerase III promoter for human U6 snRNA
   2505..2578    +  misc_RNA       gRNA scaffold: guide RNA scaffold for the Streptococcus pyogenes CRISPR/Cas9 system
   2623..2676    +  misc_feature   MCS (fragment): pBluescript multiple cloning site
   2685..2703    -  promoter       T7 promoter: promoter for bacteriophage T7 RNA polymerase
   2711..2866    +  CDS            lacZα (fragment): LacZα fragment of β-galactosidase; lacZ fragment
   2871..3299    +  rep_origin     f1 ori (sequence partly withheld): f1 bacteriophage origin of replication; arrow indicates direction of (+) strand synthesis
