[The description below was written by a language model from this plasmid's Addgene catalogue record and pLannotate feature annotations shown in this document.]
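Description:
pegRNA_HEK4_20-7 is a small (about 3.3 kb) mammalian expression plasmid that produces a single prime editing guide RNA (pegRNA) from the human U6 RNA polymerase III promoter. The catalogue lists the backbone as "pmd127 pLKO.1", but the annotated sequence shows no lentiviral elements such as LTRs, a packaging signal or a mammalian selection cassette. Instead, the features resemble a pBluescript-type cloning vector: fragments of the pBluescript multiple cloning site flanked by T3 and T7 promoters, lac promoter/operator and CAP site remnants, lacI and lacZα fragments, and an f1 phage origin. It therefore appears suited to transient delivery rather than viral packaging. Propagation in E. coli relies on a high-copy ColE1/pUC-type origin, with selection by the β-lactamase (AmpR) gene under its own promoter.

The payload lies between the two MCS fragments. The U6 promoter is followed by a short gap where a spacer would sit, then the Streptococcus pyogenes Cas9 guide RNA scaffold, and then an unannotated stretch before the downstream MCS fragment. In a pegRNA this 3′ region carries the reverse transcriptase template and primer binding site, although the feature table does not annotate these parts individually. According to the record, the pegRNA directs insertion of a 20 bp tag at the HEK4 genomic site, using a 7 bp homology arm in the template. The plasmid encodes no prime editor protein, which must be supplied separately. The associated work concerns genome-wide profiling of prime editor off-target sites by tag insertion, so this construct likely served to install a detectable tag at sites engaged by the editor, with the "20-7" name reflecting the tag and homology arm lengths.
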