Addgene plasmid #201974: pegRNA_HEK4_20-7
Purpose: Express a pegRNA used for 20bp tag insertion at HEK4 site with a 7bp homology arm
Depositing lab: Scot Wolfe. Depositing organization: University of Massachusetts, Worcester. Publication: Genome-wide profiling of prime editor off-target sites in vitro and in vivo using PE-tag. Liang SQ, Liu P, Ponnienselvan K, Suresh S, Chen Z, Kramme C, Chatterjee P, Zhu LJ, Sontheimer EJ, Xue W, Wolfe SA. Nat Methods. 2023 Jun;20(6):898-907. doi: 10.1038/s41592-023-01859-2. Epub 2023 May 8. PubMed 37156841.
Backbone
  Vector backbone: pmd127 pLKO.1
  Vector type: Mammalian Expression
Growth in bacteria
  Bacterial resistance: Ampicillin, 100 μg/mL
  Growth temperature: 37°C
  Growth strain: NEB Stable
  Copy number: High Copy
Gene/Insert
  Gene/Insert name: pegRNA_HEK4_20-7
Terms and licenses: Academic/Nonprofit Terms; Industry Terms: Not Available to Industry
How to cite: pegRNA_HEK4_20-7 was a gift from Scot Wolfe (Addgene plasmid # 201974 ; http://n2t.net/addgene:201974 ; RRID:Addgene_201974)
